>Addgene plasmid #161363 | pDONR221-SLC7A5_STOP | depositor full sequence | sequence record 312660 | Full Sequence
CTTTCCTGCGTTATCCCCTGATTCTGTGGATAACCGTATTACCGCCTTTGAGTGAGCTGATACCGCTCGC
CGCAGCCGAACGACCGAGCGCAGCGAGTCAGTGAGCGAGGAAGCGGAAGAGCGCCCAATACGCAAACCGC
CTCTCCCCGCGCGTTGGCCGATTCATTAATGCAGCTGGCACGACAGGTTTCCCGACTGGAAAGCGGGCAG
TGAGCGCAACGCAATTAATACGCGTACCGCTAGCCAGGAAGAGTTTGTAGAAACGCAAAAAGGCCATCCG
TCAGGATGGCCTTCTGCTTAGTTTGATGCCTGGCAGTTTATGGCGGGCGTCCTGCCCGCCACCCTCCGGG
CCGTTGCTTCACAACGTTCAAATCCGCTCCCGGCGGATTTGTCCTACTCAGGAGAGCGTTCACCGACAAA
CAACAGATAAAACGAAAGGCCCAGTCTTCCGACTGAGCCTTTCGTTTTATTTGATGCCTGGCAGTTCCCT
ACTCTCGCGTTAACGCTAGCATGGATGTTTTCCCAGTCACGACGTTGTAAAACGACGGCCAGTCTTAAGC
TCGGGCCCCAAATAATGATTTTATTTTGACTGATAGTGACCTGTTCGTTGCAACACATTGATGAGCAATG
CTTTTTTATAATGCCAACTTTGTACAAAAAAGCAGGCTCCACCATGGCCGGCGCCGGCCCTAAGAGGAGA
GCCCTGGCAGCACCAGCAGCAGAGGAGAAGGAGGAGGCAAGGGAGAAGATGCTGGCAGCAAAGTCCGCCG
ACGGATCTGCCCCAGCAGGAGAGGGCGAGGGCGTGACCCTGCAGCGCAACATCACACTGCTGAATGGCGT
GGCCATCATCGTGGGCACCATCATCGGCTCCGGCATCTTCGTGACCCCAACAGGCGTGCTGAAGGAGGCC
GGCTCTCCAGGACTGGCCCTGGTGGTGTGGGCAGCATGCGGCGTGTTTAGCATCGTGGGCGCCCTGTGCT
ACGCAGAGCTGGGCACCACAATCAGCAAGTCCGGCGGCGATTACGCCTATATGCTGGAGGTGTATGGCAG
CCTGCCCGCCTTCCTGAAGCTGTGGATCGAGCTGCTGATCATCCGGCCTAGCTCCCAGTACATCGTGGCC
CTGGTGTTCGCCACCTATCTGCTGAAGCCTCTGTTTCCAACATGCCCAGTGCCTGAGGAGGCAGCAAAGC
TGGTGGCATGCCTGTGCGTGCTGCTGCTGACCGCCGTGAACTGTTACTCCGTGAAGGCCGCCACAAGAGT
GCAGGACGCCTTCGCCGCAGCAAAGCTGCTGGCCCTGGCCCTGATCATCCTGCTGGGCTTTGTGCAGATC
GGCAAGGGCGACGTGTCTAACCTGGATCCTAATTTCAGCTTTGAGGGCACCAAGCTGGATGTGGGCAACA
TCGTGCTGGCCCTGTACTCTGGCCTGTTCGCCTACGGCGGCTGGAACTATCTGAATTTTGTGACAGAGGA
GATGATCAACCCCTATAGGAATCTGCCTCTGGCCATCATCATCAGCCTGCCTATCGTGACCCTGGTGTAC
GTGCTGACAAATCTGGCCTATTTCACCACACTGTCCACCGAGCAGATGCTGTCTAGCGAGGCCGTGGCCG
TGGACTTTGGCAACTACCACCTGGGCGTGATGAGCTGGATCATCCCAGTGTTCGTGGGCCTGAGCTGCTT
TGGCTCCGTGAATGGCTCTCTGTTCACCTCCTCTCGGCTGTTCTTTGTGGGCTCTAGAGAGGGCCACCTG
CCCTCTATCCTGAGCATGATCCACCCTCAGCTGCTGACACCAGTGCCCAGCCTGGTGTTCACCTGCGTGA
TGACACTGCTGTATGCCTTCAGCAAGGATATCTTTTCCGTGATCAACTTCTTTTCCTTCTTTAATTGGCT
GTGCGTGGCCCTGGCCATCATCGGCATGATCTGGCTGAGGCACAGGAAGCCAGAGCTGGAGAGGCCCATC
AAGGTGAACCTGGCCCTGCCAGTGTTCTTTATCCTGGCCTGCCTGTTCCTGATCGCCGTGTCCTTTTGGA
AGACCCCCGTGGAGTGTGGCATCGGCTTCACAATCATCCTGTCTGGCCTGCCCGTGTACTTCTTCGGCGT
GTGGTGGAAGAATAAGCCAAAGTGGCTGCTGCAGGGCATCTTTTCCACCACCGTGCTGTGCCAGAAGCTG
ATGCAGGTGGTGCCCCAGGAGACCTAAGACCCAGCTTTCTTGTACAAAGTTGGCATTATAAGAAAGCATT
GCTTATCAATTTGTTGCAACGAACAGGTCACTATCAGTCAAAATAAAATCATTATTTGCCATCCAGCTGA
TATCCCCTATAGTGAGTCGTATTACATGGTCATAGCTGTTTCCTGGCAGCTCTGGCCCGTGTCTCAAAAT
CTCTGATGTTACATTGCACAAGATAAAATAATATCATCATGAACAATAAAACTGTCTGCTTACATAAACA
GTAATACAAGGGGTGTTATGAGCCATATTCAACGGGAAACGTCGAGGCCGCGATTAAATTCCAACATGGA
TGCTGATTTATATGGGTATAAATGGGCTCGCGATAATGTCGGGCAATCAGGTGCGACAATCTATCGCTTG
TATGGGAAGCCCGATGCGCCAGAGTTGTTTCTGAAACATGGCAAAGGTAGCGTTGCCAATGATGTTACAG
ATGAGATGGTCAGACTAAACTGGCTGACGGAATTTATGCCTCTTCCGACCATCAAGCATTTTATCCGTAC
TCCTGATGATGCATGGTTACTCACCACTGCGATCCCCGGAAAAACAGCATTCCAGGTATTAGAAGAATAT
CCTGATTCAGGTGAAAATATTGTTGATGCGCTGGCAGTGTTCCTGCGCCGGTTGCATTCGATTCCTGTTT
GTAATTGTCCTTTTAACAGCGATCGCGTATTTCGTCTCGCTCAGGCGCAATCACGAATGAATAACGGTTT
GGTTGATGCGAGTGATTTTGATGACGAGCGTAATGGCTGGCCTGTTGAACAAGTCTGGAAAGAAATGCAT
AAACTTTTGCCATTCTCACCGGATTCAGTCGTCACTCATGGTGATTTCTCACTTGATAACCTTATTTTTG
ACGAGGGGAAATTAATAGGTTGTATTGATGTTGGACGAGTCGGAATCGCAGACCGATACCAGGATCTTGC
CATCCTATGGAACTGCCTCGGTGAGTTTTCTCCTTCATTACAGAAACGGCTTTTTCAAAAATATGGTATT
GATAATCCTGATATGAATAAATTGCAGTTTCATTTGATGCTCGATGAGTTTTTCTAATCAGAATTGGTTA
ATTGGTTGTAACACTGGCAGAGCATTACGCTGACTTGACGGGACGGCGCAAGCTCATGACCAAAATCCCT
TAACGTGAGTTACGCGTCGTTCCACTGAGCGTCAGACCCCGTAGAAAAGATCAAAGGATCTTCTTGAGAT
CCTTTTTTTCTGCGCGTAATCTGCTGCTTGCAAACAAAAAAACCACCGCTACCAGCGGTGGTTTGTTTGC
CGGATCAAGAGCTACCAACTCTTTTTCCGAAGGTAACTGGCTTCAGCAGAGCGCAGATACCAAATACTGT
TCTTCTAGTGTAGCCGTAGTTAGGCCACCACTTCAAGAACTCTGTAGCACCGCCTACATACCTCGCTCTG
CTAATCCTGTTACCAGTGGCTGCTGCCAGTGGCGATAAGTCGTGTCTTACCGGGTTGGACTCAAGACGAT
AGTTACCGGATAAGGCGCAGCGGTCGGGCTGAACGGGGGGTTCGTGCACACAGCCCAGCTTGGAGCGAAC
GACCTACACCGAACTGAGATACCTACAGCGTGAGCTATGAGAAAGCGCCACGCTTCCCGAAGGGAGAAAG
GCGGACAGGTATCCGGTAAGCGGCAGGGTCGGAACAGGAGAGCGCACGAGGGAGCTTCCAGGGGGAAACG
CCTGGTATCTTTATAGTCCTGTCGGGTTTCGCCACCTCTGACTTGAGCGTCGATTTTTGTGATGCTCGTC
AGGGGGGCGGAGCCTATGGAAAAACGCCAGCAACGCGGCCTTTTTACGGTTCCTGGCCTTTTGCTGGCCT
TTTGCTCACATGTT
Features (pLannotate 1.2.2; 10 found; start..end, strand, type, name):
    121..213     +  CDS            lacI (fragment): lac repressor; lacI; The lac repressor binds to the lac operator to inhibit transcription in E. coli. This inhibition can be relieved by adding lactose or isopropyl-β-D-thiogalactopyranoside (IPTG).
    268..295     -  terminator     rrnB T2 terminator: transcription terminator T2 from the E. coli rrnB gene
    427..470     +  terminator     rrnB T1 terminator: Escherichia coli rrnB; transcription terminator T1 from the E. coli rrnB gene
    517..553     -  CDS            lacZα (fragment): LacZα fragment of β-galactosidase; lacZ fragment
    569..668     +  protein_bind   attL1: mutant version of attL; recombination site for the Gateway® LR reaction LR Clonase™
    674..2194    +  CDS            SLC7A5: LAT1_HUMAN - Also known as CD98LC, LAT1 From Homo sapiens (Human).
   2199..2298    -  protein_bind   attL2: mutant version of attL; recombination site for the Gateway® LR reaction LR Clonase™
   2316..2334    -  promoter       T7 promoter: promoter for bacteriophage T7 RNA polymerase
   2468..3277    +  CDS            KanR: aminoglycoside phosphotransferase; aph(3')-Ia; confers resistance to kanamycin in bacteria or G418 (Geneticin®) in eukaryotes
   3424..4012    +  rep_origin     ori: high-copy-number ColE1/pMB1/pBR322/pUC origin of replication
