>Addgene plasmid #161363 | pDONR221-SLC7A5_STOP | addgene full sequence | sequence record 348933 | Addgene NGS Result
CAAATAATGATTTTATTTTGACTGATAGTGACCTGTTCGTTGCAACACATTGATGAGCAATGCTTTTTTA
TAATGCCAACTTTGTACAAAAAAGCAGGCTCCACCATGGCCGGCGCCGGCCCTAAGAGGAGAGCCCTGGC
AGCACCAGCAGCAGAGGAGAAGGAGGAGGCAAGGGAGAAGATGCTGGCAGCAAAGTCCGCCGACGGATCT
GCCCCAGCAGGAGAGGGCGAGGGCGTGACCCTGCAGCGCAACATCACACTGCTGAATGGCGTGGCCATCA
TCGTGGGCACCATCATCGGCTCCGGCATCTTCGTGACCCCAACAGGCGTGCTGAAGGAGGCCGGCTCTCC
AGGACTGGCCCTGGTGGTGTGGGCAGCATGCGGCGTGTTTAGCATCGTGGGCGCCCTGTGCTACGCAGAG
CTGGGCACCACAATCAGCAAGTCCGGCGGCGATTACGCCTATATGCTGGAGGTGTATGGCAGCCTGCCCG
CCTTCCTGAAGCTGTGGATCGAGCTGCTGATCATCCGGCCTAGCTCCCAGTACATCGTGGCCCTGGTGTT
CGCCACCTATCTGCTGAAGCCTCTGTTTCCAACATGCCCAGTGCCTGAGGAGGCAGCAAAGCTGGTGGCA
TGCCTGTGCGTGCTGCTGCTGACCGCCGTGAACTGTTACTCCGTGAAGGCCGCCACAAGAGTGCAGGACG
CCTTCGCCGCAGCAAAGCTGCTGGCCCTGGCCCTGATCATCCTGCTGGGCTTTGTGCAGATCGGCAAGGG
CGACGTGTCTAACCTGGATCCTAATTTCAGCTTTGAGGGCACCAAGCTGGATGTGGGCAACATCGTGCTG
GCCCTGTACTCTGGCCTGTTCGCCTACGGCGGCTGGAACTATCTGAATTTTGTGACAGAGGAGATGATCA
ACCCCTATAGGAATCTGCCTCTGGCCATCATCATCAGCCTGCCTATCGTGACCCTGGTGTACGTGCTGAC
AAATCTGGCCTATTTCACCACACTGTCCACCGAGCAGATGCTGTCTAGCGAGGCCGTGGCCGTGGACTTT
GGCAACTACCACCTGGGCGTGATGAGCTGGATCATCCCAGTGTTCGTGGGCCTGAGCTGCTTTGGCTCCG
TGAATGGCTCTCTGTTCACCTCCTCTCGGCTGTTCTTTGTGGGCTCTAGAGAGGGCCACCTGCCCTCTAT
CCTGAGCATGATCCACCCTCAGCTGCTGACACCAGTGCCCAGCCTGGTGTTCACCTGCGTGATGACACTG
CTGTATGCCTTCAGCAAGGATATCTTTTCCGTGATCAACTTCTTTTCCTTCTTTAATTGGCTGTGCGTGG
CCCTGGCCATCATCGGCATGATCTGGCTGAGGCACAGGAAGCCAGAGCTGGAGAGGCCCATCAAGGTGAA
CCTGGCCCTGCCAGTGTTCTTTATCCTGGCCTGCCTGTTCCTGATCGCCGTGTCCTTTTGGAAGACCCCC
GTGGAGTGTGGCATCGGCTTCACAATCATCCTGTCTGGCCTGCCCGTGTACTTCTTCGGCGTGTGGTGGA
AGAATAAGCCAAAGTGGCTGCTGCAGGGCATCTTTTCCACCACCGTGCTGTGCCAGAAGCTGATGCAGGT
GGTGCCCCAGGAGACCTAAGACCCAGCTTTCTTGTACAAAGTTGGCATTATAAGAAAGCATTGCTTATCA
ATTTGTTGCAACGAACAGGTCACTATCAGTCAAAATAAAATCATTATTTGCCATCCAGCTGATATCCCCT
ATAGTGAGTCGTATTACATGGTCATAGCTGTTTCCTGGCAGCTCTGGCCCGTGTCTCAAAATCTCTGATG
TTACATTGCACAAGATAAAAATATATCATCATGAACAATAAAACTGTCTGCTTACATAAACAGTAATACA
AGGGGTGTTATGAGCCATATTCAACGGGAAACGTCGAGGCCGCGATTAAATTCCAACATGGATGCTGATT
TATATGGGTATAAATGGGCTCGCGATAATGTCGGGCAATCAGGTGCGACAATCTATCGCTTGTATGGGAA
GCCCGATGCGCCAGAGTTGTTTCTGAAACATGGCAAAGGTAGCGTTGCCAATGATGTTACAGATGAGATG
GTCAGACTAAACTGGCTGACGGAATTTATGCCTCTTCCGACCATCAAGCATTTTATCCGTACTCCTGATG
ATGCATGGTTACTCACCACTGCGATCCCCGGAAAAACAGCATTCCAGGTATTAGAAGAATATCCTGATTC
AGGTGAAAATATTGTTGATGCGCTGGCAGTGTTCCTGCGCCGGTTGCATTCGATTCCTGTTTGTAATTGT
CCTTTTAACAGCGATCGCGTATTTCGTCTCGCTCAGGCGCAATCACGAATGAATAACGGTTTGGTTGATG
CGAGTGATTTTGATGACGAGCGTAATGGCTGGCCTGTTGAACAAGTCTGGAAAGAAATGCATAAACTTTT
GCCATTCTCACCGGATTCAGTCGTCACTCATGGTGATTTCTCACTTGATAACCTTATTTTTGACGAGGGG
AAATTAATAGGTTGTATTGATGTTGGACGAGTCGGAATCGCAGACCGATACCAGGATCTTGCCATCCTAT
GGAACTGCCTCGGTGAGTTTTCTCCTTCATTACAGAAACGGCTTTTTCAAAAATATGGTATTGATAATCC
TGATATGAATAAATTGCAGTTTCATTTGATGCTCGATGAGTTTTTCTAATCAGAATTGGTTAATTGGTTG
TAACACTGGCAGAGCATTACGCTGACTTGACGGGACGGCGCAAGCTCATGACCAAAATCCCTTAACGTGA
GTTACGCGTCGTTCCACTGAGCGTCAGACCCCGTAGAAAAGATCAAAGGATCTTCTTGAGATCCTTTTTT
TCTGCGCGTAATCTGCTGCTTGCAAACAAAAAAACCACCGCTACCAGCGGTGGTTTGTTTGCCGGATCAA
GAGCTACCAACTCTTTTTCCGAAGGTAACTGGCTTCAGCAGAGCGCAGATACCAAATACTGTTCTTCTAG
TGTAGCCGTAGTTAGGCCACCACTTCAAGAACTCTGTAGCACCGCCTACATACCTCGCTCTGCTAATCCT
GTTACCAGTGGCTGCTGCCAGTGGCGATAAGTCGTGTCTTACCGGGTTGGACTCAAGACGATAGTTACCG
GATAAGGCGCAGCGGTCGGGCTGAACGGGGGGTTCGTGCACACAGCCCAGCTTGGAGCGAACGACCTACA
CCGAACTGAGATACCTACAGCGTGAGCTATGAGAAAGCGCCACGCTTCCCGAAGGGAGAAAGGCGGACAG
GTATCCGGTAAGCGGCAGGGTCGGAACAGGAGAGCGCACGAGGGAGCTTCCAGGGGGAAACGCCTGGTAT
CTTTATAGTCCTGTCGGGTTTCGCCACCTCTGACTTGAGCGTCGATTTTTGTGATGCTCGTCAGGGGGGC
GGAGCCTATGGAAAAACGCCAGCAACGCGGCCTTTTTACGGTTCCTGGCCTTTTGCTGGCCTTTTGCTCA
CATGTTCTTTCCTGCGTTATCCCCTGATTCTGTGGATAACCGTATTACCGCCTTTGAGTGAGCTGATACC
GCTCGCCGCAGCCGAACGACCGAGCGCAGCGAGTCAGTGAGCGAGGAAGCGGAAGAGCGCCCAATACGCA
AACCGCCTCTCCCCGCGCGTTGGCCGATTCATTAATGCAGCTGGCACGACAGGTTTCCCGACTGGAAAGC
GGGCAGTGAGCGCAACGCAATTAATACGCGTACCGCTAGCCAGGAAGAGTTTGTAGAAACGCAAAAAGGC
CATCCGTCAGGATGGCCTTCTGCTTAGTTTGATGCCTGGCAGTTTATGGCGGGCGTCCTGCCCGCCACCC
TCCGGGCCGTTGCTTCACAACGTTCAAATCCGCTCCCGGCGGATTTGTCCTACTCAGGAGAGCGTTCACC
GACAAACAACAGATAAAACGAAAGGCCCAGTCTTCCGACTGAGCCTTTCGTTTTATTTGATGCCTGGCAG
TTCCCTACTCTCGCGTTAACGCTAGCATGGATGTTTTCCCAGTCACGACGTTGTAAAACGACGGCCAGTC
TTAAGCTCGGGCCC
Features (pLannotate 1.2.2; 10 found; start..end, strand, type, name):
      1..100     +  protein_bind   attL1: mutant version of attL; recombination site for the Gateway® LR reaction LR Clonase™
    106..1626    +  CDS            SLC7A5: LAT1_HUMAN - Also known as CD98LC, LAT1 From Homo sapiens (Human).
   1631..1730    -  protein_bind   attL2: mutant version of attL; recombination site for the Gateway® LR reaction LR Clonase™
   1748..1766    -  promoter       T7 promoter: promoter for bacteriophage T7 RNA polymerase
   1900..2709    +  CDS            KanR: aminoglycoside phosphotransferase; aph(3')-Ia; confers resistance to kanamycin in bacteria or G418 (Geneticin®) in eukaryotes
   2856..3444    +  rep_origin     ori: high-copy-number ColE1/pMB1/pBR322/pUC origin of replication
   3627..3719    +  CDS            lacI (fragment): lac repressor; lacI; The lac repressor binds to the lac operator to inhibit transcription in E. coli. This inhibition can be relieved by adding lactose or isopropyl-β-D-thiogalactopyranoside (IPTG).
   3774..3801    -  terminator     rrnB T2 terminator: transcription terminator T2 from the E. coli rrnB gene
   3933..3976    +  terminator     rrnB T1 terminator: Escherichia coli rrnB; transcription terminator T1 from the E. coli rrnB gene
   4023..4059    -  CDS            lacZα (fragment): LacZα fragment of β-galactosidase; lacZ fragment
