[The description below was written by a language model from this plasmid's Addgene catalogue record and pLannotate feature annotations shown in this document.]
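Description:
pDONR221-SLC7A5_STOP is a Gateway entry clone built on the pDONR221 backbone, carrying a codon-optimized open reading frame for human SLC7A5, the amino acid transporter light chain also known as LAT1, CD98 light chain or E16. The plasmid is about 4.1 kb in total, with an insert of roughly 1.5 kb. It is maintained in E. coli through a high-copy ColE1/pUC-type origin of replication and selected with kanamycin through an aph(3')-Ia aminoglycoside phosphotransferase gene. The two available sequence records, one from the depositor and one from repository sequencing, are the same length and show the same ten features in the same order. They differ only in where the circular numbering begins.

The SLC7A5 coding sequence sits between attL1 and attL2, the recombination sites used in the Gateway LR reaction, so the ORF can be moved directionally into any attR-containing destination vector. Although the catalogue lists the vector type as mammalian expression, the feature table shows no eukaryotic promoter or polyadenylation signal. Expression therefore depends on the destination vector chosen. rrnB T1 and T2 terminators lie upstream of attL1, where they shield the insert from read-through transcription. A T7 promoter lies just outside attL2 and points back toward the insert, and short lacI and lacZα fragments are backbone remnants. This version keeps a stop codon at the end of the ORF, which suits untagged or N-terminally tagged expression, and a companion clone without the stop codon is available for C-terminal fusions. The plasmid belongs to a consortium collection of solute carrier clones made for studying SLC transporters in drug discovery.
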