Addgene plasmid #161363: pDONR221-SLC7A5_STOP
Purpose: Gateway entry clone with codon-optimized ORF sequence for subcloning into custom expression vectors. Contains a STOP codon at the end of the codon-optimized ORF sequence.
Depositing lab: RESOLUTE Consortium & Giulio Superti-Furga. Depositing organization: CeMM Research Center for Molecular Medicine. Publication: The RESOLUTE consortium: unlocking SLC transporters for drug discovery. Superti-Furga G, Lackner D, Wiedmer T, Ingles-Prieto A, Barbosa B, Girardi E, Goldmann U, Gurtl B, Klavins K, Klimek C, Lindinger S, Lineiro-Retes E, Muller AC, Onstein S, Redinger G, Reil D, Sedlyarov V, Wolf G, Crawford M, Everley R, ... Steppan CM. Nat Rev Drug Discov. 2020 Jul;19(7):429-430. doi: 10.1038/d41573-020-00056-6. PubMed 32265506.
Backbone
  Vector backbone: pDONR221
  Backbone manufacturer: ThermoFisher Scientific
  Backbone size w/o insert (bp): 2550
  Vector type: Mammalian Expression
Growth in bacteria
  Bacterial resistance: Kanamycin, 50 μg/mL
  Growth temperature: 37°C
  Growth strain: NEB Stable
  Copy number: High Copy
Gene/Insert
  Gene/Insert name: SLC7A5 (alt name: LAT1, E16, D16S469E, MPE16, CD98)
  Species: H. sapiens (human)
  Insert size (bp): 1524
  Entrez Gene: SLC7A5 (a.k.a. 4F2LC, CD98, D16S469E, E16, LAT1, MPE16)
  Cloning method: Gateway Cloning
  Sequencing primers: 5′ M13-fwd; 3′ M13-rev
Terms and licenses: Academic/Nonprofit Terms; Industry Terms
Depositor comments: This plasmid contains a STOP codon at the end of the codon-optimized ORF. For the version of this plasmid that does not contain a STOP codon, please see Addgene plasmid 132197 For more information on the full Resolute plasmid collection, please see www.addgene.org/depositor-collections/re-solute/. Please provide your feedback on this plasmid to the RESOLUTE consortium by filling out their RESOLUTE repository feedback form: https://forms.office.com/Pages/ResponsePage.aspx?id=0e05yklzmkS7rjFGQL4N7z4feCLQvEJAmVcOCM_u885UN1JJRko0Ukg4TVQwNTZLOUxPQVJWT1NHUCQlQCN0PWcu
How to cite: pDONR221-SLC7A5_STOP was a gift from RESOLUTE Consortium & Giulio Superti-Furga (Addgene plasmid # 161363 ; http://n2t.net/addgene:161363 ; RRID:Addgene_161363)
