>Addgene plasmid #161363 | pDONR221-SLC7A5_STOP | depositor partial sequence | sequence record 312661 | Codon-optimized ORF of SLC7A5
ATGGCCGGCGCCGGCCCTAAGAGGAGAGCCCTGGCAGCACCAGCAGCAGAGGAGAAGGAGGAGGCAAGGG
AGAAGATGCTGGCAGCAAAGTCCGCCGACGGATCTGCCCCAGCAGGAGAGGGCGAGGGCGTGACCCTGCA
GCGCAACATCACACTGCTGAATGGCGTGGCCATCATCGTGGGCACCATCATCGGCTCCGGCATCTTCGTG
ACCCCAACAGGCGTGCTGAAGGAGGCCGGCTCTCCAGGACTGGCCCTGGTGGTGTGGGCAGCATGCGGCG
TGTTTAGCATCGTGGGCGCCCTGTGCTACGCAGAGCTGGGCACCACAATCAGCAAGTCCGGCGGCGATTA
CGCCTATATGCTGGAGGTGTATGGCAGCCTGCCCGCCTTCCTGAAGCTGTGGATCGAGCTGCTGATCATC
CGGCCTAGCTCCCAGTACATCGTGGCCCTGGTGTTCGCCACCTATCTGCTGAAGCCTCTGTTTCCAACAT
GCCCAGTGCCTGAGGAGGCAGCAAAGCTGGTGGCATGCCTGTGCGTGCTGCTGCTGACCGCCGTGAACTG
TTACTCCGTGAAGGCCGCCACAAGAGTGCAGGACGCCTTCGCCGCAGCAAAGCTGCTGGCCCTGGCCCTG
ATCATCCTGCTGGGCTTTGTGCAGATCGGCAAGGGCGACGTGTCTAACCTGGATCCTAATTTCAGCTTTG
AGGGCACCAAGCTGGATGTGGGCAACATCGTGCTGGCCCTGTACTCTGGCCTGTTCGCCTACGGCGGCTG
GAACTATCTGAATTTTGTGACAGAGGAGATGATCAACCCCTATAGGAATCTGCCTCTGGCCATCATCATC
AGCCTGCCTATCGTGACCCTGGTGTACGTGCTGACAAATCTGGCCTATTTCACCACACTGTCCACCGAGC
AGATGCTGTCTAGCGAGGCCGTGGCCGTGGACTTTGGCAACTACCACCTGGGCGTGATGAGCTGGATCAT
CCCAGTGTTCGTGGGCCTGAGCTGCTTTGGCTCCGTGAATGGCTCTCTGTTCACCTCCTCTCGGCTGTTC
TTTGTGGGCTCTAGAGAGGGCCACCTGCCCTCTATCCTGAGCATGATCCACCCTCAGCTGCTGACACCAG
TGCCCAGCCTGGTGTTCACCTGCGTGATGACACTGCTGTATGCCTTCAGCAAGGATATCTTTTCCGTGAT
CAACTTCTTTTCCTTCTTTAATTGGCTGTGCGTGGCCCTGGCCATCATCGGCATGATCTGGCTGAGGCAC
AGGAAGCCAGAGCTGGAGAGGCCCATCAAGGTGAACCTGGCCCTGCCAGTGTTCTTTATCCTGGCCTGCC
TGTTCCTGATCGCCGTGTCCTTTTGGAAGACCCCCGTGGAGTGTGGCATCGGCTTCACAATCATCCTGTC
TGGCCTGCCCGTGTACTTCTTCGGCGTGTGGTGGAAGAATAAGCCAAAGTGGCTGCTGCAGGGCATCTTT
TCCACCACCGTGCTGTGCCAGAAGCTGATGCAGGTGGTGCCCCAGGAGACCTAA
